>Addgene plasmid #213597 | pInducer-myc-ERK2-R67S/S153D | addgene full sequence | sequence record 424983 | Addgene NGS Result
CGGGGGAGAATTAGATCGCGATGGGAAAAAATTCGGTTAAGGCCAGGGGGAAAGAAAAAATATAAATTAA
AACATATAGTATGGGCAAGCAGGGAGCTAGAACGATTCGCAGTTAATCCTGGCCTGTTAGAAACATCAGA
AGGCTGTAGACAAATACTGGGACAGCTACAACCATCCCTTCAGACAGGATCAGAAGAACTTAGATCATTA
TATAATACAGTAGCAACCCTCTATTGTGTGCATCAAAGGATAGAGATAAAAGACACCAAGGAAGCTTTAG
ACAAGATAGAGGAAGAGCAAAACAAAAGTAAGACCACCGCACAGCAAGCGGCCGGCCGCTGATCTTCAGA
CCTGGAGGAGGAGATATGAGGGACAATTGGAGAAGTGAATTATATAAATATAAAGTAGTAAAAATTGAAC
CATTAGGAGTAGCACCCACCAAGGCAAAGAGAAGAGTGGTGCAGAGAGAAAAAAGAGCAGTGGGAATAGG
AGCTTTGTTCCTTGGGTTCTTGGGAGCAGCAGGAAGCACTATGGGCGCAGCGTCAATGACGCTGACGGTA
CAGGCCAGACAATTATTGTCTGGTATAGTGCAGCAGCAGAACAATTTGCTGAGGGCTATTGAGGCGCAAC
AGCATCTGTTGCAACTCACAGTCTGGGGCATCAAGCAGCTCCAGGCAAGAATCCTGGCTGTGGAAAGATA
CCTAAAGGATCAACAGCTCCTGGGGATTTGGGGTTGCTCTGGAAAACTCATTTGCACCACTGCTGTGCCT
TGGAATGCTAGTTGGAGTAATAAATCTCTGGAACAGATTTGGAATCACACGACCTGGATGGAGTGGGACA
GAGAAATTAACAATTACACAAGCTTAATACACTCCTTAATTGAAGAATCGCAAAACCAGCAAGAAAAGAA
TGAACAAGAATTATTGGAATTAGATAAATGGGCAAGTTTGTGGAATTGGTTTAACATAACAAATTGGCTG
TGGTATATAAAATTATTCATAATGATAGTAGGAGGCTTGGTAGGTTTAAGAATAGTTTTTGCTGTACTTT
CTATAGTGAATAGAGTTAGGCAGGGATATTCACCATTATCGTTTCAGACCCACCTCCCAACCCCGAGGGG
ACCCGACAGGCCCGAAGGAATAGAAGAAGAAGGTGGAGAGAGAGACAGAGACAGATCCATTCGATTAGTG
AACGGATCGGCACTGCGTGCGCCAATTCTGCAGACAAATGGCAGTATTCATCCACAATTTTAAAAGAAAA
GGGGGGATTGGGGGGTACAGTGCAGGGGAAAGAATAGTAGACATAATAGCAACAGACATACAAACTAAAG
AATTACAAAAACAAATTACAAAAATTCAAAATTTTCGGGTTTATTACAGGGACAGCAGAGATCCAGTTTG
GTTAGTACCGGGCCCGCTCTAGTCCGGAATCAGTCCTGCTCCTCGGCCACGAAGTGCACGCAGTTGCCGG
CCGGGTCGCGCAGGGCGAACTCCCGCCCCCACGGCTGCTCGCCGATCTCGGTCATGGCCGGCCCGGAGGC
GTCCCGGAAGTTCGTGGACACGACCTCCGACCACTCGGCGTACAGCTCGTCCAGGCCGCGCACCCACACC
CAGGCCAGGGTGTTGTCCGGCACCACCTGGTCCTGGACCGCGCTGATGAACAGGGTCACGTCGTCCCGGA
CCACACCGGCGAAGTCGTCCTCCACGAAGTCCCGGGAGAACCCGAGCCGGTCGGTCCAGAACTCGACCGC
TCCGGCGACGTCGCGCGCGGTGAGCACCGGAACGGCACTGGTCAACTTGGCCATGGTGGCCCTCCTATAG
TGAGTCGTATTATACTATGCCGATATACTATGCCGATGATTAATTGTCAACACGTGCTGCAGGTCCGAGG
TTCTAGGCTAGCTTAAAGGAACCAATTCAGTCGACTGGATCCTTTACCACTCCCTATCAGTGATAGAGAA
AAGTGAAAGTCGAGTTTACCACTCCCTATCAGTGATAGAGAAAAGTGAAAGTCGAGTTTACCACTCCCTA
TCAGTGATAGAGAAAAGTGAAAGTCGAGTTTACCACTCCCTATCAGTGATAGAGAAAAGTGAAAGTCGAG
TTTACCACTCCCTATCAGTGATAGAGAAAAGTGAAAGTCGAGTTTACCACTCCCTATCAGTGATAGAGAA
AAGTGAAAGTCGAGTTTACCACTCCCTATCAGTGATAGAGAAAAGTGAAAGTCGAGCTCGGTACCCGGGT
CGAGGTAGGCGTGTACGGTGGGAGGCCTATATAAGCAGAGCTCGTTTAGTGAACCGTCAGATCGCCTGGA
GACGCCATCCACGCTGTTTTGACCTCCATAGAAGACACCGGGACCGATCCAGCCTACCGGTATGGAGCAG
AAGCTGATCTCCGAGGAGGACCTGGGATCTGGGCATATGGCGGCGGCGGCGGCGGCGGGCGCGGGCCCGG
AGATGGTCCGCGGGCAGGTGTTCGACGTGGGGCCGCGCTACACCAACCTCTCGTACATCGGCGAGGGCGC
CTACGGCATGGTGTGCTCTGCTTATGATAATGTCAACAAAGTTCGAGTAGCTATCAAGAAAATCAGCCCC
TTTGAGCACCAGACCTACTGCCAGAGTACCCTGAGGGAGATAAAAATCTTACTGCGCTTCAGACATGAGA
ACATCATTGGAATCAATGACATTATTCGAGCACCAACCATCGAGCAAATGAAAGATGTATATATAGTACA
GGACCTCATGGAAACAGATCTTTACAAGCTCTTGAAGACACAACACCTCAGCAATGACCATATCTGCTAT
TTTCTCTACCAGATCCTCAGAGGGTTAAAATATATCCATTCAGCTAACGTTCTGCACCGTGACCTCAAGC
CTGACAACCTGCTGCTCAACACCACCTGTGATCTCAAGATCTGTGACTTTGGCCTGGCCCGTGTTGCAGA
TCCAGACCATGATCACACAGGGTTCCTGACAGAATATGTGGCCACACGTTGGTACAGGGCTCCAGAAATT
ATGTTGAATTCCAAGGGCTACACCAAGTCCATTGATATTTGGTCTGTAGGCTGCATTCTGGCAGAAATGC
TTTCTAACAGGCCCATCTTTCCAGGGAAGCATTATCTTGACCAGCTGAACCACATTTTGGGTATTCTTGG
ATCCCCATCACAAGAAGACCTGAATTGTATAATAAATTTAAAAGCTAGGAACTATTTGCTTTCTCTTCCA
CACAAAAATAAGGTGCCATGGAACAGGCTGTTCCCAAATGCTGACTCCAAAGCTCTGGACTTATTGGACA
AAATGTTGACATTCAACCCACACAAGAGGATTGAAGTAGAACAGGCTCTGGCCCACCCATATCTGGAGCA
GTATTACGACCCGAGTGACGAGCCCATCGCCGAAGCACCATTCAAGTTCGACATGGAATTGGATGACTTG
CCTAAGGAAAAGCTCAAAGAACTAATTTTTGAAGAGACTGCTAGATTCCAGCCAGGATACAGATCTTAAA
CGCGTAAGATCTGGCCTCCGCGCCGGGTTTTGGCGCCTCCCGCGGGCGCCCCCCTCCTCACGGCGAGCGC
TGCCACGTCAGACGAAGGGCGCAGCGAGCGTCCTGATCCTTCCGCCCGGACGCTCAGGACAGCGGCCCGC
TGCTCATAAGACTCGGCCTTAGAACCCCAGTATCAGCAGAAGGACATTTTAGGACGGGACTTGGGTGACT
CTAGGGCACTGGTTTTCTTTCCAGAGAGCGGAACAGGCGAGGAAAAGTAGTCCCTTCTCGGCGATTCTGC
GGAGGGATCTCCGTGGGGCGGTGAACGCCGATGATTATATAAGGACGCGCCGGGTGTGGCACAGCTAGTT
CCGTCGCAGCCGGGATTTGGGTCGCGGTTCTTGTTTGTGGATCGCTGTGATCGTCACTTGGTGAGTAGCG
GGCTGCTGGGCTGGCCGGGGCTTTCGTGGCCGCCGGGCCGCTCGGTGGGACGGAAGCGTGTGGAGAGACC
GCCAAGGGCTGTAGTCTGGGTCCGCGAGCAAGGTTGCCCTGAACTGGGGGTTGGGGGGAGCGCAGCAAAA
TGGCGGCTGTTCCCGAGTCTTGAATGGAAGACGCTTGTGAGGCGGGCTGTGAGGTCGTTGAAACAAGGTG
GGGGGCATGGTGGGCGGCAAGAACCCAAGGTCTTGAGGCCTTCGCTAATGCGGGAAAGCTCTTATTCGGG
TGAGATGGGCTGGGGCACCATCTGGGGACCCTGACGTGAAGTTTGTCACTGACTGGAGAACTCGGTTTGT
CGTCTGTTGCGGGGGCGGCAGTTATGGCGGTGCCGTTGGGCAGTGCACCCGTACCTTTGGGAGCGCGCGC
CCTCGTCGTGTCGTGACGTCACCCGTTCTGTTGGCTTATAATGCAGGGTGGGGCCACCTGCCGGTAGGTG
TGTGGTAGGCTTTTCTCCGTCGCAGGACGCAGGGTTCGGGCCTAGGGTAGGCTCTCCTGAATCGACAGGC
GCCGGACCTCTGGTGAGGGGAGGGATAAGTGAGGCGTCAGTTTCTTTGGTCGGTTTTATGTACCTATCTT
CTTAAGTAGCTGAAGCTCCGGTTTTGAACTATGCGCTCGGGGTTGGCGAGTGTGTTTTGTGAAGTTTTTT
AGGCACCTTTTGAAATGTAATCATTTGGGTCAATATGTAATTTTCAGTGTTAGACTAGTAAATTGTCCGC
TAAATTCTGGCCGTTTTTGGCTTTTTTGTTAGACGGATCCATAACTTCGTATAATGTATGCTATACGAAG
TTATGCCACCATGTCTAGACTGGACAAGAGCAAAGTCATAAACGGAGCTCTGGAATTACTCAATGGTGTC
GGTATCGAAGGCCTGACGACAAGGAAACTCGCTCAAAAGCTGGGAGTTGAGCAGCCTACCCTGTACTGGC
ACGTGAAGAACAAGCGGGCCCTGCTCGATGCCCTGCCAATCGAGATGCTGGACAGGCATCATACCCACTT
CTGCCCCCTGGAAGGCGAGTCATGGCAAGACTTTCTGCGGAACAACGCCAAGTCATACCGCTGTGCTCTC
CTCTCACATCGCGACGGGGCTAAAGTGCATCTCGGCACCCGCCCAACAGAGAAACAGTACGAAACCCTGG
AAAATCAGCTCGCGTTCCTGTGTCAGCAAGGCTTCTCCCTGGAGAACGCACTGTACGCTCTGTCCGCCGT
GGGCCACTTTACACTGGGCTGCGTATTGGAGGAACAGGAGCATCAAGTAGCAAAAGAGGAAAGAGAGACA
CCTACCACCGATTCTATGCCCCCACTTCTGAGACAAGCAATTGAGCTGTTCGACCGGCAGGGAGCCGAAC
CTGCCTTCCTTTTCGGCCTGGAACTAATCATATGTGGCCTGGAGAAACAGCTAAAGTGCGAAAGCGGCGG
GCCGACCGACGCCCTTGACGATTTTGACTTAGACATGCTCCCAGCCGATGCCCTTGACGACTTTGACCTT
GATATGCTGCCTGCTGACGCTCTTGACGATTTTGACCTTGACATGCTCCCCGGGTAAATAACTTCGTATA
GCATACATTATACGAAGTATGGCGCGCCAATTCCGCCCCTCTCCCTCCCCCCCCCCTAACGTTACTGGCC
GAAGCCGCTTGGAATAAGGCCGGTGTGCGTTTGTCTATATGTTATTTTCCACCATATTGCCGTCTTTTGG
CAATGTGAGGGCCCGGAAACCTGGCCCTGTCTTCTTGACGAGCATTCCTAGGGGTCTTTCCCCTCTCGCC
AAAGGAATGCAAGGTCTGTTGAATGTCGTGAAGGAAGCAGTTCCTCTGGAAGCTTCTTGAAGACAAACAA
CGTCTGTAGCGACCCTTTGCAGGCAGCGGAACCCCCCACCTGGCGACAGGTGCCTCTGCGGCCAAAAGCC
ACGTGTATAAGATACACCTGCAAAGGCGGCACAACCCCAGTGCCACGTTGTGAGTTGGATAGTTGTGGAA
AGAGTCAAATGGCTCTCCTCAAGCGTATTCAACAAGGGGCTGAAGGATGCCCAGAAGGTACCCCATTGTA
TGGGATCTGATCTGGGGCCTCGGTGCACATGCTTTACATGTGTTTAGTCGAGGTTAAAAAAACGTCTAGG
CCCCCCGAACCACGGGGACGTGGTTTTCCTTTGAAAAACACGATAATACCATGGCCACCGAGTACAAGCC
CACGGTGCGCCTCGCCACCCGCGACGACGTCCCCCGGGCCGTACGCACCCTCGCCGCCGCGTTCGCCGAC
TACCCCGCCACGCGCCACACCGTCGACCCGGACCGCCACATCGAGCGGGTCACCGAGCTGCAAGAACTCT
TCCTCACGCGCGTCGGGCTCGACATCGGCAAGGTGTGGGTCGCGGACGACGGCGCCGCGGTGGCGGTCTG
GACCACGCCGGAGAGCGTCGAAGCGGGGGCGGTGTTCGCCGAGATCGGCTCGCGCATGGCCGAGTTGAGC
GGTTCCCGGCTGGCCGCGCAGCAACAGATGGAAGGCCTCCTGGCGCCGCACCGGCCCAAGGAGCCCGCGT
GGTTCCTGGCCACCGTCGGCGTCTCGCCCGACCACCAGGGCAAGGGTCTGGGCAGCGCCGTCGTGCTCCC
CGGAGTGGAGGCGGCCGAGCGCGCTGGGGTGCCCGCCTTCCTGGAGACCTCCGCGCCCCGCAACCTCCCC
TTCTACGAGCGGCTCGGCTTCACCGTCACCGCCGACGTCGAGGTGCCCGAAGGACCGCGCACCTGGTGCA
TGACCCGCAAGCCCGGTGCCTGATTAATTAAGCGCGTCTGGAACAATCAACCTCTGGATTACAAAATTTG
TGAAAGATTGACTGGTATTCTTAACTATGTTGCTCCTTTTACGCTATGTGGATACGCTGCTTTAATGCCT
TTGTATCATGCTATTGCTTCCCGTATGGCTTTCATTTTCTCCTCCTTGTATAAATCCTGGTTGCTGTCTC
TTTATGAGGAGTTGTGGCCCGTTGTCAGGCAACGTGGCGTGGTGTGCACTGTGTTTGCTGACGCAACCCC
CACTGGTTGGGGCATTGCCACCACCTGTCAGCTCCTTTCCGGGACTTTCGCTTTCCCCCTCCCTATTGCC
ACGGCGGAACTCATCGCCGCCTGCCTTGCCCGCTGCTGGACAGGGGCTCGGCTGTTGGGCACTGACAATT
CCGTGGTGTTGTCGGGGAAGCTGACGTCCTTTCCATGGCTGCTCGCCTGTGTTGCCACCTGGATTCTGCG
CGGGACGTCCTTCTGCTACGTCCCTTCGGCCCTCAATCCAGCGGACCTTCCTTCCCGCGGCCTGCTGCCG
GCTCTGCGGCCTCTTCCGCGTCTTCGCCTTCGCCCTCAGACGAGTCGGATCTCCCTTTGGGCCGCCTCCC
CGCCTGGAATTAATTCTGCAGTCGAGACCTAGAAAAACATGGAGCAATCACAAGTAGCAATACAGCAGCT
ACCAATGCTGATTGTGCCTGGCTAGAAGCACAAGAGGAGGAGGAGGTGGGTTTTCCAGTCACACCTCAGG
TACCTTTAAGACCAATGACTTACAAGGCAGCTGTAGATCTTAGCCACTTTTTAAAAGAAAAGAGGGGACT
GGAAGGGCTAATTCACTCCCAACGAAGACAAGATCTGCTTTTTGCTTGTACTGGGTCTCTCTGGTTAGAC
CAGATCTGAGCCTGGGAGCTCTCTGGCTAACTAGGGAACCCACTGCTTAAGCCTCAATAAAGCTTGCCTT
GAGTGCTTCAAGTAGTGTGTGCCCGTCTGTTGTGTGACTCTGGTAACTAGAGATCCCTCAGACCCTTTTA
GTCAGTGTGGAAAATCTCTAGCAGTAGTAGTTCATGTCATCTTATTATTCAGTATTTATAACTTGCAAAG
AAATGAATATCAGAGAGTGAGAGGCCTTGACATTGTTTAAACCCGCTGATCAGCCTCGACTGTGCCTTCT
AGTTGCCAGCCATCTGTTGTTTGCCCCTTCCCCGTGCCTTCCTTGACCCTGGAAGGTGCCACTCCCACTG
TCCTTTCCTAATAAAATGAGGAAATTGCATCGCATTGTCTGAGTAGGTGTCATTCTATTCTGGGGGGTGG
GGTGGGGCAGGACAGCAAGGGGGAGGATTGGGAAGACAATAGCAGGCATGCTGGGGATGCGGTGGGCTCT
ATGGCTTCTGAGGCGGAAAGAACCAGCTGGGGCTCTAGGGGGTATCCCC
[124 nt withheld, positions 8170-8293]
C
[91 nt withheld, positions 8295-8385]
A
[49 nt withheld, positions 8387-8435]
CCTTTGACGTTGGAGTCCACGTTCTTT
[37 nt withheld, positions 8463-8499]
ACCCTATCTCGGTCTATTCTTTTGATTTATAAGGGATTTTGCCGATTTCGGCCTATTGGTTAAAAAATGA
GCTGATTTAACAAAAATTTAACGCGAATTAATTCTGTGGAATGTGTGTCAGTTAGGGTGTGGAAAGTCCC
CAGGCTCCCCAGCAGGCAGAAGTATGCAAAGCATGCATCTCAATTAGTCAGCAACCAGGTGTGGAAAGTC
CCCAGGCTCCCCAGCAGGCAGAAGTATGCAAAGCATGCATCTCAATTAGTCAGCAACCATAGTCCCGCCC
CTAACTCCGCCCATCCCGCCCCTAACTCCGCCCAGTTCCGCCCATTCTCCGCCCCATGGCTGACTAATTT
TTTTTATTTATGCAGAGGCCGAGGCCGCCTCTGCCTCTGAGCTATTCCAGAAGTAGTGAGGAGGCTTTTT
TGGAGGCCTAGGCTTTTGCAAAAAGCTCCCGGGAGCTTGTATATCCATTTTCGGATCTGATCAGCACGTG
ATGAAAAAGCCTGAACTCACCGCGACGTGACCGCAAGGAATCGGTCAATACACTACATGGCGTGATTTCA
TATGCGCGATTGCTGATCCCCATGTGTATCACTGGCAAACTGTGATGGACGACACCGTCAGTGCGTCCGT
CGCGCAGGCTCTCGATGAGCTGATGCTTTGGGCCGAGGACTGCCCCGAAGTCCGGCACCTCGTGCACGCG
GATTTCGGCTCCAACAATGTCCTGACGGACAATGGCCGCATAACAGCGGTCATTGACTGGAGCGAGGCGA
TGTTCGGGGATTCCCAATACGAGGTCGCCAACATCTTCTTCTGGAGGCCGTGGTTGGCTTGTATGGAGCA
GCAGACGCGCTACTTCGAGCGGAGGCATCCGGAGCTTGCAGGATCGCCGCGGCTCCGGGCGTATATGCTC
CGCATTGGTCTTGACCAACTCTATCAGAGCTTGGTTGACGGCAATTTCGATGATGCAGCTTGGGCGCAGG
GTCGATGCGACGCAATCGTCCGATCCGGAGCCGGGACTGTCGGGCGTACACAAATCGCCCGCAGAAGCGC
GGCCGTCTGGACCGATGGCTGTGTAGAAGTACTCGCCGATAGTGGAAACCGACGCCCCAGCACTCGTCCG
AGGGCAAAGGAATAGCACGTGCTACGAGATTTCGATTCCACCGCCGCCTTCTATGAAAGGTTGGGCTTCG
GAATCGTTTTCCGGGACGCCGGCTGGATGATCCTCCAGCGCGGGGATCTCATGCTGGAGTTCTTCGCCCA
CCCCAACTTGTTTATTGCAGCTTATAATGGTTACAAATAAAGCAATAGCATCACAAATTTCACAAATAAA
GCATTTTTTTCACTGCATTCTAGTTGTGGTTTGTCCAAACTAATCAATGTATCTTATCATGTCTGTATAC
CGTCGACCTCTAGCTAGAGCTTGGCGTAATCATGGTCATAGCTGTTTCCTGTGTGAAATTGTTATCCGCT
CACAATTCCACACAACATACGAGCCGGAAGCATAAAGTGTAAAGCCTGGGGTGCCTAATGAGTGAGCTAA
CTCACATTAATTGCGTTGCGCTCACTGCCCGCTTTCCAGTCGGGAAACCTGTCGTGCCAGCTGCATTAAT
GAATCGGCCAACGCGCGGGGAGAGGCGGTTTGCGTATTGGGCGCTCTTCCGCTTCCTCGCTCACTGACTC
GCTGCGCTCGGTCGTTCGGCTGCGGCGAGCGGTATCAGCTCACTCAAAGGCGGTAATACGGTTATCCACA
GAATCAGGGGATAACGCAGGAAAGAACATGTGAGCAAAAGGCCAGCAAAAGGCCAGGAACCGTAAAAAGG
CCGCGTTGCTGGCGTTTTTCCATAGGCTCCGCCCCCCTGACGAGCATCACAAAAATCGACGCTCAAGTCA
GAGGTGGCGAAACCCGACAGGACTATAAAGATACCAGGCGTTTCCCCCTGGAAGCTCCCTCGTGCGCTCT
CCTGTTCCGACCCTGCCGCTTACCGGATACCTGTCCGCCTTTCTCCCTTCGGGAAGCGTGGCGCTTTCTC
ATAGCTCACGCTGTAGGTATCTCAGTTCGGTGTAGGTCGTTCGCTCCAAGCTGGGCTGTGTGCACTAACC
CCCCGTTCAGCCCGACCGCTGCGCCTTATCCGGTAACTATCGTCTTGAGTCCAACCCGGTAAGACACGAC
TTATCGCCACTGGCAGCAGCCACTGGTAACAGGATTAGCAGAGCGAGGTATGTAGGCGGTGCTACAGAGT
TCTTGAAGTGGTGGCCTAACTACGGCTACACTAGAAGAACAGTATTTGGTATCTGCGCTCTGCTGAAGCC
AGTTACCTTCGGAAAAAGAGTTGGTAGCTCTTGATCCGGCAAACAAACCACCGCTGGTAGCGGTGGTTTT
TTTGTTTGCAAGCAGCAGATTACGCGCAGAAAAAAAGGATCTCAAGAAGATCCTTTGATCTTTTCTACGG
GGTCTGACGCTCAGTGGAACGAAAACTCACGTTAAGGGATTTTGGTCATGAGATTATCAAAAAGGATCTT
CACCTAGATCCTTTTAAATTAAAAATGAAGTTTTAAATCAATCTAAAGTATATATGAGTAAACTTGGTCT
GACAGTTACCAATGCTTAATCAGTGAGGCACCTATCTCAGCGATCTGTCTATTTCGTTCATCCATAGTTG
CCTGACTCCCCGTCGTGTAGATAACTACGATACGGGAGGGCTTACCATCTGGCCCCAGTGCTGCAATGAT
ACCGCGAGACCCACGCTCACCGGCTCCAGATTTATCAGCAATAAACCAGCCAGCCGGAAGGGCCGAGCGC
AGAAGTGGTCCTGCAACTTTATCCGCCTCCATCCAGTCTATTAATTGTTGCCGGGAAGCTAGAGTAAGTA
GTTCGCCAGTTAATAGTTTGCGCAACGTTGTTGCCATTGCTACAGGCATCGTGGTGTCACGCTCGTCGTT
TGGTATGGCTTCATTCAGCTCCGGTTCCCAACGATCAAGGCGAGTTACATGATCCCCCATGTTGTGCAAA
AAAGCGGTTAGCTCCTTCGGTCCTCCGATCGTTGTCAGAAGTAAGTTGGCCGCAGTGTTATCACTCATGG
TTATGGCAGCACTGCATAATTCTCTTACTGTCATGCCATCCGTAAGATGCTTTTCTGTGACTGGTGAGTA
CTCAACCAAGTCATTCTGAGAATAGTGTATGCGGCGACCGAGTTGCTCTTGCCCGGCGTCAATACGGGAT
AATACCGCGCCACATAGCAGAACTTTAAAAGTGCTCATCATTGGAAAACGTTCTTCGGGGCGAAAACTCT
CAAGGATCTTACCGCTGTTGAGATCCAGTTCGATGTAACCCACTCGTGCACCCAACTGATCTTCAGCATC
TTTTACTTTCACCAGCGTTTCTGGGTGAGCAAAAACAGGAAGGCAAAATGCCGCAAAAAAGGGAATAAGG
GCGACACGGAAATGTTGAATACTCATACTCTTCCTTTTTCAATATTATTGAAGCATTTATCAGGGTTATT
GTCTCATGAGCGGATACATATTTGAATGTATTTAGAAAAATAAACAAATAGGGGTTCCGCGCACATTTCC
CCGAAAAGTGCCACCTGACGTCGACGGATCGGGAGATCAACTTGTTTATTGCAGCTTATAATGGTTACAA
ATAAAGCAATAGCATCACAAATTTCACAAATAAAGCATTTTTTTCACTGCATTCTAGTTGTGGTTTGTCC
AAACTCATCAATGTATCTTATCATGTCTGGATCAACTGGATAACTCAAGCTAACCAAAATCATCCCAAAC
TTCCCACCCCATACCCTATTACCACTGCCAATTACCTGTGGTTTCATTTACTCTAAACCTGTGATTCCTC
TGAATTATTTTCATTTTAAAGAAATTGTATTTGTTAAATATGTACTACAAACTTAGTAGTTGGAAGGGCT
AATTCACTCCCAAAGAAGACAAGATATCCTTGATCTGTGGATCTACCACACACAAGGCTACTTCCCTGAT
TAGCAGAACTACACACCAGGGCCAGGGGTCAGATATCCACTGACCTTTGGATGGTGCTACAAGCTAGTAC
CAGTTGAGCCAGATAAGGTAGAAGAGGCCAATAAAGGAGAGAACACCAGCTTGTTACACCCTGTGAGCCT
GCATGGGATGGATGACCCGGAGAGAGAAGTGTTAGAGTGGAGGTTTGACAGCCGCCTAGCATTTCATCAC
GTGGCCCGAGAGCTGCATCCGGAGTACTTCAAGAACTGCTGATATCGAGCTTGCTACAAGGGACTTTCCG
CTGGGGACTTTCCAGGGAGGCGTGGCCTGGGCGGGACTGGGGAGTGGCGAGCCCTCAGATCCTGCATATA
AGCAGCTGCTTTTTGCCTGTACTGGGTCTCTCTGGTTAGACCAGATCTGAGCCTGGGAGCTCTCTGGCTA
ACTAGGGAACCCACTGCTTAAGCCTCAATAAAGCTTGCCTTGAGTGCTTCAAGTAGTGTGTGCCCGTCTG
TTGTGTGACTCTGGTAACTAGAGATCCCTCAGACCCTTTTAGTCAGTGTGGAAAATCTCTAGCAGTGGCG
CCCGAACAGGGACTTGAAAGCGAAAGGGAAACCAGAGGAGCTCTCTCGACGCAGGACTCGGCTTGCTGAA
GCGCGCACGGCAAGAGGCGAGGGGCGGCGACTGGTGAGTACGCCAAAAATTTTGACTAGCGGAGGCTAGA
AGGAGAGAGATGGGTGCGAGAGCGTCAGTATTAAG
Features (pLannotate 1.2.2; 38 found; start..end, strand, type, name):
    488..721     +  misc_feature   RRE: The Rev response element (RRE) of HIV-1 allows for Rev-dependent mRNA export from the nucleus to the cytoplasm.
   1098..1198    +  CDS            Rev (fragment): human immunodeficiency virus 1 (HIV-1) Rev protein; rev; enhances nuclear export of unspliced and incompletely spliced viral mRNAs
   1248..1365    +  misc_feature   cPPT/CTS: central polypurine tract and central termination sequence of HIV-1
   1430..1804    -  CDS            BleoR: antibiotic-binding protein; Sh ble from Streptoalloteichus hindustanus; confers resistance to bleomycin, phleomycin, and Zeocin™
   1824..1871    -  promoter       EM7 promoter: synthetic bacterial promoter&nbsp
   1941..2211    +  protein_bind   tetracycline response element: contains seven copies of the tetracycline operator tetO tetracycline repressor TetR
   2222..2239    +  misc_feature   MCS (fragment): pUC18/19 multiple cloning site
   2244..2282    +  promoter       minimal CMV promoter: human cytomegalovirus (CMV) immediate early promoter
   2417..3496    +  CDS            MAPK1: MK01_HUMAN - Also known as ERK2, PRKM1, PRKM2. Experimental evidence at protein level: Swiss-Prot protein existence level 1. Acts as a transcriptional repressor. Binds to a [GC]AAA[GC] consensus sequence. Repress the expression of interferon gamma-induced genes. Seems to bind to the promoter of CCL5, DMP1, IFIH1, IFITM1, IRF7, IRF9, LAMP3, OAS1, OAS2, OAS3 and STAT1. Transcriptional activity is independent of kinase activity. From Homo sapiens (Human).
   3513..4724    +  promoter       UbC promoter: human ubiquitin C promoter
   4731..4764    -  protein_bind   loxP: Cre-mediated recombination occurs in the 8-bp core sequence (GCATACAT). Cre recombinase
   4771..5468    +  CDS            rtTA3 (fragment): reverse tetracycline transactivator 3 activates expression from Tet-responsive promoters in the presence of doxycycline
   5398..5508    +  CDS            VP48: 3 tandem repeats of the minimal activation domain of herpes simplex virus VP16 (Cheng et al., 2013)
   5518..5548    +  protein_bind   loxP (fragment): Cre-mediated recombination occurs in the 8-bp core sequence (GCATACAT). Cre recombinase
   5566..6138    +  misc_feature   IRES: internal ribosome entry site (IRES) of the encephalomyocarditis virus (EMCV)
   6147..6743    +  CDS            PuroR: puromycin N-acetyltransferase; pac from Streptomyces alboniger; confers resistance to puromycin
   6765..7353    +  misc_feature   WPRE: woodchuck hepatitis virus posttranscriptional regulatory element
   7370..7558    +  CDS            nef (fragment): NEF_HV1Z2 - Experimental evidence at protein level: Swiss-Prot protein existence level 1. Extracellular Nef protein targets CD4(+) T-lymphocytes for apoptosis by interacting with CXCR4 surface receptors. From Human immunodeficiency virus type 1 group M subtype D (isolate Z2/CDC-Z34) (HIV-1).
   7560..7793    +  LTR            3' LTR (ΔU3): self-inactivating 3' long terminal repeat (LTR) from HIV-1
   7900..8124    +  polyA_signal   bGH poly(A) signal: bovine growth hormone polyadenylation signal
   8128..8149    +  promoter       SV40 promoter (fragment): SV40 enhancer and early promoter
   8170..8598    +  rep_origin     f1 ori (sequence partly withheld): f1 bacteriophage origin of replication; arrow indicates direction of (+) strand synthesis
   8612..8941    +  promoter       SV40 promoter: SV40 enhancer and early promoter
   9018..9634    +  CDS            HygR (fragment): aminoglycoside phosphotransferase from E. coli confers resistance to hygromycin
   9644..9769    +  CDS            ble (fragment): BLE_KLEPN - Experimental evidence at protein level: Swiss-Prot protein existence level 1. Binding protein with a strong affinity to the bleomycin family of antibiotics. Binds to CL990; an antimitotic-antibiotic compound. From Klebsiella pneumoniae.
   9764..9845    +  polyA_signal   SV40 poly(A) signal: SV40 polyadenylation signal
   9956..9978    -  protein_bind   lac operator (fragment): The lac repressor binds to the lac operator to inhibit transcription in E. coli. This inhibition can be relieved by adding lactose or isopropyl-β-D-thiogalactopyranoside (IPTG). lac repressor encoded by lacI
   9982..10012   -  promoter       lac promoter: promoter for the E. coli lac operon
  10027..10048   -  protein_bind   CAP binding site: CAP binding activates transcription in the presence of cAMP. E. coli catabolite activator protein
  10061..10153   -  CDS            lacI (fragment): lac repressor; lacI; The lac repressor binds to the lac operator to inhibit transcription in E. coli. This inhibition can be relieved by adding lactose or isopropyl-β-D-thiogalactopyranoside (IPTG).
  10336..10924   -  rep_origin     ori: high-copy-number ColE1/pMB1/pBR322/pUC origin of replication
  11095..11955   -  CDS            AmpR: β-lactamase; bla; confers resistance to ampicillin, carbenicillin, and related antibiotics
  11956..12060   -  promoter       AmpR promoter: bla
  12108..12242   +  polyA_signal   SV40 poly(A) signal: SV40 polyadenylation signal
  12409..12738   +  CDS            nef (fragment): NEF_HV1BR - Experimental evidence at protein level: Swiss-Prot protein existence level 1. Extracellular Nef protein targets CD4(+) T-lymphocytes for apoptosis by interacting with CXCR4 surface receptors (PubMed:14990729). From Human immunodeficiency virus type 1 group M subtype B (isolate BRU/LAI) (HIV-1).
  12786..13043   +  LTR            5' LTR (truncated): truncated 5' long terminal repeat (LTR) from HIV-1
  13090..13215   +  misc_feature   HIV-1 Ψ: packaging signal of human immunodeficiency virus type 1
  13199..313     +  CDS            HIV-1 gag (fragment) (across the origin): gag protein from human immunodeficiency virus 1; gag
