[The description below was written by a language model from this plasmid's Addgene catalogue record and pLannotate feature annotations shown in this document.]
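Description:
pInducer-myc-ERK2-R67S/S153D is a self-inactivating HIV-1-based lentiviral vector built on the p-Inducer10b backbone for doxycycline-inducible expression of a mutant human ERK2 (MAPK1) in mammalian cells. In bacteria it is maintained through a high-copy ColE1/pUC-type origin and selected with ampicillin (AmpR); an f1 origin is also present. The viral portion carries a truncated 5' LTR, the Ψ packaging signal with a gag fragment, the RRE for Rev-dependent RNA export, cPPT/CTS, WPRE and a ΔU3 3' LTR, so the genome can be packaged when helper functions are supplied in trans and integrates without reconstituting an active viral promoter.

The payload is an all-in-one Tet-On arrangement. A tetracycline response element with seven tetO copies joined to a minimal CMV promoter drives the MAPK1 coding sequence, cloned between AgeI and MluI sites and carrying an N-terminal myc epitope tag along with the R67S and S153D substitutions; the tag itself is listed in the catalogue fields but is not separately annotated in the feature table. Downstream, the constitutive human UbC promoter expresses the reverse transactivator rtTA3, annotated as flanked by one complete and one partial loxP site, followed by an EMCV IRES and puromycin N-acetyltransferase. Transduced cells can therefore be selected with puromycin, and they constantly produce rtTA3, which activates the TRE promoter only when doxycycline is added. The annotation also detects an EM7-driven BleoR cassette upstream of the TRE and, outside the LTRs, an SV40 promoter followed by fragmentary hygromycin and bleomycin resistance sequences; these appear to be backbone remnants, and the record lists only puromycin as the mammalian marker. The construct was deposited with a study of the ERK-regulated phosphoproteome in KRAS-mutant cancer. The record does not state the functional effect of the two mutations.
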