Addgene plasmid #213597: pInducer-myc-ERK2-R67S/S153D
Purpose: Doxycycline inducible expression of myc-tagged ERK2-R67S/S153D cDNA in mammilian cells
Depositing lab: Channing Der. Depositing organization: University of North Carolina at Chapel Hill. Publication: Determining the ERK-regulated phosphoproteome driving KRAS-mutant cancer. Klomp JE, Diehl JN, Klomp JA, Edwards AC, Yang R, Morales AJ, Taylor KE, Drizyte-Miller K, Bryant KL, Schaefer A, Johnson JL, Huntsman EM, Yaron TM, Pierobon M, Baldelli E, Prevatte AW, Barker NK, Herring LE, Petricoin EF 3rd, Graves LM, Cantley LC, Cox AD, Der CJ, Stalnecker CA. Science. 2024 Jun 7;384(6700):eadk0850. doi: 10.1126/science.adk0850. Epub 2024 Jun 7. PubMed 38843329.
Backbone
  Vector backbone: p-Inducer10b
  Backbone size w/o insert (bp): 12153
  Vector type: Mammalian Expression, Lentiviral
  Selectable markers: Puromycin
Growth in bacteria
  Bacterial resistance: Ampicillin, 100 μg/mL
  Growth temperature: 37°C
  Growth strain: NEB Stable
  Copy number: High Copy
Gene/Insert
  Gene/Insert name: MAPK1
  Species: H. sapiens (human)
  Insert size (bp): 1185
  Mutation: R67S, S153D
  Entrez Gene: MAPK1 (a.k.a. ERK, ERK-2, ERK2, ERT1, MAPK2, NS13, P42MAPK, PRKM1, PRKM2, p38, p40, p41, p41mapk, p42-MAPK)
  Tag / fusion protein: MYC (N terminal on insert)
  Cloning method: Restriction Enzyme; 5′ cloning site Age1 (not destroyed); 3′ cloning site Mlu1 (not destroyed)
Terms and licenses: Academic/Nonprofit Terms; Industry Terms: Not Available to Industry
How to cite: pInducer-myc-ERK2-R67S/S153D was a gift from Channing Der (Addgene plasmid # 213597 ; http://n2t.net/addgene:213597 ; RRID:Addgene_213597)
